>Addgene plasmid #164078 | pAAV-Tetoffbidir -Alb-luc | depositor full sequence | sequence record 320440 | whole plasmid (assembled using snapgene)
CTGCGCGCTCGCTCGCTCACTGAGGCCGCCCGGGCAAAGCCCGGGCGTCGGGCGACCTTTGGTCGCCCGG
CCTCAGTGAGCGAGCGAGCGCGCAGAGAGGGAGTGGCCAACTCCATCACTAGGGGTTCCTTGTAGTTAAT
GATTAACCCGCCATGCTACTTATCTACGATCTGCAGACATGATAAGATACATTGATGAGTTTGGACAAAC
CACAACTAGAATGCAGTGAAAAAAATGCTTTATTTGTGAAATTTGTGATGCTATTGCTTTATTTGTAACC
ATTATAAGCTGCAATAAACAAGTTAACAACAACAATTGCATTCATTTTATGTTTCAGGTTCAGGGGGAGG
TGTGGGAGGTTTTTTAAAGCAAGTAAAACCTCTACAAATGTGGTATGGCTGATTATGATCTCTAGTCAAG
GCACTATACATCAAATATTCCTTATTAACCCCTTTACAAATTAAAAAGCTAAAGGTACACAATTTTTGAG
CATAGTTATTAATAGCAGACACTCTATGCCTGTGTGGAGTAAGAAAAAACAGTATGTTATGATTATAACT
GTTATGCCTACTTATAAAGGTTACAGAATATTTTTCCATAATTTTCTTGTATAGCAGTGCAGCTTTTTCC
TTTGTGGTGTAAATAGCAAAGCAAGCAAGAGTTCTATTACTAAACACAGCATGACTCAAAAAACTTAGCA
ATTCTGAAGGAAAGTCCTTGGGGTCTTCTACCTTTCTCTTCTTTTTTGGAGGAGTAGAATGTTGAGAGTC
AGCAGTAGCCTCATCATCACTAGATGGCATTTCTTCTGAGCAAAACAGGTTTTCCTCATTAAAGGCATTC
CACCACTGCTCCCATTCATCAGTTCCATAGGTTGGAATCTAAAATACACAAACAATTAGAATCAGTAGTT
TAACACATTATACACTTAAAAATTTTATATTTACCTTAGAGCTTTAAATCTCTGTAGGTAGTTTGTCCAA
TTATGTCACACCACAGAAGTAAGGTTCCTTCACAAAGATCCTCTAGCTAGAGTCGCGGCCGCTTACACGG
CGATCTTTCCGCCCTTCTTGGCCTTTATGAGGATCTCTCTGATTTTTCTTGCGTCGAGTTTTCCGGTAAG
ACCTTTCGGTACTTCGTCCACAAACACAACTCCTCCGCGCAACTTTTTCGCGGTTGTTACTTGACTGGCG
ACGTAATCCACGATCTCTTTTTCCGTCATCGTCTTTCCGTGCTCCAAAACAACAACGGCGGCGGGAAGTT
CACCGGCGTCATCGTCGGGAAGACCTGCGACACCTGCGTCGAAGATGTTGGGGTGTTGGAGCAAGATGGA
TTCCAATTCAGCGGGAGCCACCTGATAGCCTTTGTACTTAATCAGAGACTTCAGGCGGTCAACGATGAAG
AAGTGTTCGTCTTCGTCCCAGTAAGCTATGTCTCCAGAATGTAGCCATCCATCCTTGTCAATCAAGGCGT
TGGTCGCTTCCGGATTGTTTACATAACCGGACATAATCATAGGACCTCTCACACACAGTTCGCCTCTTTG
ATTAACGCCCAGCGTTTTCCCGGTATCCAGATCCACAACCTTCGCTTCAAAAAATGGAACAACTTTACCG
ACCGCGCCCGGTTTATCATCCCCCTCGGGTGTAATCAGAATAGCTGATGTAGTCTCAGTGAGCCCATATC
CTTGCCTGATACCTGGCAGATGGAACCTCTTGGCAACCGCTTCCCCGACTTCCTTAGAGAGGGGAGCGCC
ACCAGAAGCAATTTCGTGTAAATTAGATAAATCGTATTTGTCAATCAGAGTGCTTTTGGCGAAGAAGGAG
AATAGGGTTGGCACCAGCAGCGCACTTTGAATCTTGTAATCCTGAAGGCTCCTCAGAAACAGCTCTTCTT
CAAATCTATACATTAAGACGACTCGAAATCCACATATCAAATATCCGAGTGTAGTAAACATTCCAAAACC
GTGATGGAATGGAACAACACTTAAAATCGCAGTATCCGGAATGATTTGATTGCCAAAAATAGGATCTCTG
GCATGCGAGAATCTCACGCAGGCAGTTCTATGAGGCAGAGCGACACCTTTAGGCAGACCAGTAGATCCAG
AGGAGTTCATGATCAGTGCAATTGTCTTGTCCCTATCGAAGGACTCTGGCACAAAATCGTATTCATTAAA
ACCGGGAGGTAGATGAGATGTGACGAACGTGTACATCGACTGAAATCCCTGGTAATCCGTTTTAGAATCC
ATGATAATAATTTTTTGGATGATTGGGAGCTTTTTTTGCACGTTCAAAATTTTTTGCAACCCCTTTTTGG
AAACGAACACCACGGTAGGCTGCGAAATGCCCATACTGTTGAGCAATTCACGTTCATTATAAATGTCGTT
CGCGGGCGCAACTGCAACTCCGATAAATAACGCGCCCAACACCGGCATAAAGAATTGAAGAGAGTTTTCA
CTGCATACGACGATTCTGTGATTTGTATTCAGCCCATATCGTTTCATAGCTTCTGCCAACCGAACGGACA
TTTCGAAGTACTCAGCGTAAGTGATGTCCACCTCGATATGTGCATCTGTAAAAGCAATTGTTCCAGGAAC
CAGGGCGTATCTCTTCATAGCCTTATGCAGTTGCTCTCCAGCGGTTCCATCTTCCAGCGGATAGAATGGC
GCCGGGCCTTTCTTTATGTTTTTGGCGTCTTCCATGTCGACTTAGTGGGGTTGATAGGAAAGGTGATCGT
GTGTGCAGAAAGACTCGCTCTAATATACTTCTTTAACCAATAACTGTAGATCATTAACCATACTTACCTC
GCATTTCATTGGTTCCTACCCCATTACAAAATCATACCATCTTTGCCAAAAAGTTGTTTGACTAAATCCC
TTGCGTATGTTTGCCATCTGGAGCTGTCCGCGGTCCCGGGTACCGAGCTCGACTTTCACTTTTCTCTATC
ACTGATAGGGAGTGGTAAACTCGACTTTCACTTTTCTCTATCACTGATAGGGAGTGGTAAACTCGACTTT
CACTTTTCTCTATCACTGATAGGGAGTGGTAAACTCGACTTTCACTTTTCTCTATCACTGATAGGGAGTG
GTAAACTCGACTTTCACTTTTCTCTATCACTGATAGGGAGTGGTAAACTCGACTTTCACTTTTCTCTATC
ACTGATAGGGAGTGGTAAACTCGACTTTCACTTTTCTCTATCACTGATAGGGAGTGGTAAACTCGACGCG
TAAGAGCTCGGTACCGCTAGCGCTACAGCTCCAGATGGCAAACATACGCAAGGGATTTAGTCAAACAACT
TTTTGGCAAAGATGGTATGATTTTGTAATGGGGTAGGAACCAATGAAATGCGAGGTAAGTATGGTTAATG
ATCTACAGTTATTGGTTAAAGAAGTATATTAGAGCGAGTCTTTCTGCACACACGATCACCTTTCCTATCA
ACCCCACTAAGAATTCATATGTCTAGACTGGACAAGAGCAAAGTCATAAACTCTGCTCTGGAATTACTCA
ATGAAGTCGGTATCGAAGGCCTGACGACAAGGAAACTCGCTCAAAAGCTGGGAGTTGAGCAGCCTACCCT
GTACTGGCACGTGAAGAACAAGCGGGCCCTGCTCGATGCCCTGGCAATCGAGATGCTGGACAGGCATCAT
ACCCACTTCTGCCCCCTGGAAGGCGAGTCATGGCAAGACTTTCTGCGGAACAACGCCAAGTCATTCCGCT
GTGCTCTCCTCTCACATCGCGACGGGGCTAAAGTGCATCTCGGCACCCGCCCAACAGAGAAACAGTACGA
AACCCTGGAAAATCAGCTCGCGTTCCTGTGTCAGCAAGGCTTCTCCCTGGAGAACGCACTGTACGCTCTG
TCCGCCGTGGGCCACTTTACACTGGGCTGCGTATTGGAGGATCAGGAGCATCAAGTAGCAAAAGAGGAAA
GAGAGACACCTACCACCGATTCTATGCCCCCACTTCTGAGACAAGCAATTGAGCTGTTCGACCATCAGGG
AGCCGAACCTGCCTTCCTTTTCGGCCTGGAACTAATCATATGTGGCCTGGAGAAACAGCTAAAGTGCGAA
AGCGGCGGGCCGGCCGACGCCCTTGACGATTTTGACTTAGACATGCTCCCAGCCGATGCCCTTGACGACT
TTGACCTTGATATGCTGCCTGCTGACGCTCTTGACGATTTTGACCTTGACATGCTCCCCGGGTAACTAAG
TAAGGATCCAGACATGATAAGATACATTGATGAGTTTGGACAAACCACAACTAGAATGCAGTGAAAAAAA
TGCTTTATTTGTGAAATTTGTGATGCTATTGCTTTATTTGTAACCATTATAAGCTGCAATAAACAAGTTA
ACAACAACAATTGCATTCATTTTATGTTTCAGGTTCAGGGGGAGGTGTGGGAGGTTTTTTAAAGCAAGTA
AAACCTCTACAAATGTGGTATGGCTGATTATGATCCTGCAAGCCTCGTCGTCTGGCCGGACCACGCTATC
TGTGCAAGGTCCCCGGACGCGCGCTCCATGAGCAGAGCGCCCGCCGCCGAGGCAAGACTCGGGCGGCGCC
CTGCCCGTCCCACCAGGTCAACAGGCGGTAACCGGCCTCTTCATCGGGAATGCGCGCGACCTTCAGCATC
GCCGGCATGTCCCCTGGCGGACGGGAAGTATCAGCTCGACCAAGCTCAGATCGTAGATAAGTAGCATGGC
GGGTTAATCATTAACTACAAGGAACCCCTAGTGATGGAGTTGGCCACTCCCTCTCTGCGCGCTCGCTCGC
TCACTGAGGCCGGGCGACCAAAGGTCGCCCGACGCCCGGGCTTTGCCCGGGCGGCCTCAGTGAGCGAGCG
AGCGCGCAGCCTTAATTAACCTAATTCACTGGCCGTCGTTTTACAACGTCGTGACTGGGAAAACCCTGGC
GTTACCCAACTTAATCGCCTTGCAGCACATCCCCCTTTCGCCAGCTGGCGTAATAGCGAAGAGGCCCGCA
CCGATCGCCCTTCCCAACAGTTGCGCAGCCTGAATGGCGAATGGG
[124 nt withheld, positions 5016-5139]
C
[91 nt withheld, positions 5141-5231]
A
[49 nt withheld, positions 5233-5281]
CCTTTGACGTTGGAGTCCACGTTCTTT
[37 nt withheld, positions 5309-5345]
ACCCTATCTCGGTCTATTCTTTTGATTTATAAGGGATTTTGCCGATTTCGGCCTATTGGTTAAAAAATGA
GCTGATTTAACAAAAATTTAACGCGAATTTTAACAAAATATTAACGCTTACAATTTAGGTGGCACTTTTC
GGGGAAATGTGCGCGGAACCCCTATTTGTTTATTTTTCTAAATACATTCAAATATGTATCCGCTCATGAG
ACAATAACCCTGATAAATGCTTCAATAATATTGAAAAAGGAAGAGTATGAGTATTCAACATTTCCGTGTC
GCCCTTATTCCCTTTTTTGCGGCATTTTGCCTTCCTGTTTTTGCTCACCCAGAAACGCTGGTGAAAGTAA
AAGATGCTGAAGATCAGTTGGGTGCACGAGTGGGTTACATCGAACTGGATCTCAACAGCGGTAAGATCCT
TGAGAGTTTTCGCCCCGAAGAACGTTTTCCAATGATGAGCACTTTTAAAGTTCTGCTATGTGGCGCGGTA
TTATCCCGTATTGACGCCGGGCAAGAGCAACTCGGTCGCCGCATACACTATTCTCAGAATGACTTGGTTG
AGTACTCACCAGTCACAGAAAAGCATCTTACGGATGGCATGACAGTAAGAGAATTATGCAGTGCTGCCAT
AACCATGAGTGATAACACTGCGGCCAACTTACTTCTGACAACGATCGGAGGACCGAAGGAGCTAACCGCT
TTTTTGCACAACATGGGGGATCATGTAACTCGCCTTGATCGTTGGGAACCGGAGCTGAATGAAGCCATAC
CAAACGACGAGCGTGACACCACGATGCCTGTAGCAATGGCAACAACGTTGCGCAAACTATTAACTGGCGA
ACTACTTACTCTAGCTTCCCGGCAACAATTAATAGACTGGATGGAGGCGGATAAAGTTGCAGGACCACTT
CTGCGCTCGGCCCTTCCGGCTGGCTGGTTTATTGCTGATAAATCTGGAGCCGGTGAGCGTGGGTCTCGCG
GTATCATTGCAGCACTGGGGCCAGATGGTAAGCCCTCCCGTATCGTAGTTATCTACACGACGGGGAGTCA
GGCAACTATGGATGAACGAAATAGACAGATCGCTGAGATAGGTGCCTCACTGATTAAGCATTGGTAACTG
TCAGACCAAGTTTACTCATATATACTTTAGATTGATTTAAAACTTCATTTTTAATTTAAAAGGATCTAGG
TGAAGATCCTTTTTGATAATCTCATGACCAAAATCCCTTAACGTGAGTTTTCGTTCCACTGAGCGTCAGA
CCCCGTAGAAAAGATCAAAGGATCTTCTTGAGATCCTTTTTTTCTGCGCGTAATCTGCTGCTTGCAAACA
AAAAAACCACCGCTACCAGCGGTGGTTTGTTTGCCGGATCAAGAGCTACCAACTCTTTTTCCGAAGGTAA
CTGGCTTCAGCAGAGCGCAGATACCAAATACTGTTCTTCTAGTGTAGCCGTAGTTAGGCCACCACTTCAA
GAACTCTGTAGCACCGCCTACATACCTCGCTCTGCTAATCCTGTTACCAGTGGCTGCTGCCAGTGGCGAT
AAGTCGTGTCTTACCGGGTTGGACTCAAGACGATAGTTACCGGATAAGGCGCAGCGGTCGGGCTGAACGG
GGGGTTCGTGCACACAGCCCAGCTTGGAGCGAACGACCTACACCGAACTGAGATACCTACAGCGTGAGCT
ATGAGAAAGCGCCACGCTTCCCGAAGGGAGAAAGGCGGACAGGTATCCGGTAAGCGGCAGGGTCGGAACA
GGAGAGCGCACGAGGGAGCTTCCAGGGGGAAACGCCTGGTATCTTTATAGTCCTGTCGGGTTTCGCCACC
TCTGACTTGAGCGTCGATTTTTGTGATGCTCGTCAGGGGGGCGGAGCCTATGGAAAAACGCCAGCAACGC
GGCCTTTTTACGGTTCCTGGCCTTTTGCTGGCCTTTTGCTCACATGTTCTTTCCTGCGTTATCCCCTGAT
TCTGTGGATAACCGTATTACCGCCTTTGAGTGAGCTGATACCGCTCGCCGCAGCCGAACGACCGAGCGCA
GCGAGTCAGTGAGCGAGGAAGCGGAAGAGCGCCCAATACGCAAACCGCCTCTCCCCGCGCGTTGGCCGAT
TCATTAATGCAGCTGGCACGACAGGTTTCCCGACTGGAAAGCGGGCAGTGAGCGCAACGCAATTAATGTG
AGTTAGCTCACTCATTAGGCACCCCAGGCTTTACACTTTATGCTTCCGGCTCGTATGTTGTGTGGAATTG
TGAGCGGATAACAATTTCACACAGGAAACAGCTATGACCATGATTACGCCAGATTTAATTAAGGCCTTAA
TTAGG
Features (pLannotate 1.2.2; 25 found; start..end, strand, type, name):
    183..304     -  polyA_signal   SV40 poly(A) signal: SV40 polyadenylation signal
    327..410     -  CDS            large T antigen (fragment): large T antigen from SV40 (simian virus 40)
    729..749     -  CDS            SV40 NLS: nuclear localization signal of SV40 (simian virus 40) large T antigen
    879..944     -  intron         small t intron: SV40 (simian virus 40) small t antigen intron
    946..1020    -  CDS            small t antigen (fragment): SV40 (simian virus 40) small t antigen
   1043..2695    -  CDS            luciferase: firefly luciferase; luc+; enhanced luc+ version of the luciferase gene
   2905..2922    -  misc_feature   MCS (fragment): pUC18/19 multiple cloning site
   2933..3203    -  protein_bind   tetracycline response element: contains seven copies of the tetracycline operator tetO tetracycline repressor TetR
   3449..4146    +  CDS            rtTA3 (fragment): reverse tetracycline transactivator 3 activates expression from Tet-responsive promoters in the presence of doxycycline
   4076..4186    +  CDS            VP48: 3 tandem repeats of the minimal activation domain of herpes simplex virus VP16 (Cheng et al., 2013)
   4205..4339    -  polyA_signal   SV40 poly(A) signal: SV40 polyadenylation signal
   4362..4445    -  CDS            large T antigen (fragment): large T antigen from SV40 (simian virus 40)
   4462..4533    -  CDS            str (fragment): STR_KLEPN - Protein inferred from homology: Swiss-Prot protein existence level 3. The aminoglycoside phosphotransferases achieve inactivation of their antibiotic substrates by phosphorylation. From Klebsiella pneumoniae.
   4536..4634    -  CDS            str (fragment): STR_KLEPN - Protein inferred from homology: Swiss-Prot protein existence level 3. The aminoglycoside phosphotransferases achieve inactivation of their antibiotic substrates by phosphorylation. From Klebsiella pneumoniae.
   4710..4840    +  repeat_region  AAV2 ITR (fragment): inverted terminal repeat of adeno-associated virus serotype 2 inverted
   4854..5011    +  CDS            lacZα (fragment): LacZα fragment of β-galactosidase; lacZ fragment
   5016..5444    +  rep_origin     f1 ori (sequence partly withheld): f1 bacteriophage origin of replication; arrow indicates direction of (+) strand synthesis
   5497..5601    +  promoter       AmpR promoter: bla
   5602..6462    +  CDS            AmpR: β-lactamase; bla; confers resistance to ampicillin, carbenicillin, and related antibiotics
   6633..7221    +  rep_origin     ori: high-copy-number ColE1/pMB1/pBR322/pUC origin of replication
   7404..7496    +  CDS            lacI (fragment): lac repressor; lacI; The lac repressor binds to the lac operator to inhibit transcription in E. coli. This inhibition can be relieved by adding lactose or isopropyl-β-D-thiogalactopyranoside (IPTG).
   7509..7530    +  protein_bind   CAP binding site: CAP binding activates transcription in the presence of cAMP. E. coli catabolite activator protein
   7545..7575    +  promoter       lac promoter: promoter for the E. coli lac operon
   7583..7599    +  protein_bind   lac operator: The lac repressor binds to the lac operator to inhibit transcription in E. coli. This inhibition can be relieved by adding lactose or isopropyl-β-D-thiogalactopyranoside (IPTG). lac repressor encoded by lacI
   7660..130     -  repeat_region  AAV2 ITR (fragment) (across the origin): inverted terminal repeat of adeno-associated virus serotype 2 inverted
