>Addgene plasmid #164078 | pAAV-Tetoffbidir -Alb-luc | addgene full sequence | sequence record 327067 | Addgene NGS Result
CTGCGCGCTCGCTCGCTCACTGAGGCCGCCCGGGCAAAGCCCGGGCGTCGGGCGACCTTTGGTCGCCCGG
CCTCAGTGAGCGAGCGAGCGCGCAGAGAGGGAGTGGCCAACTCCATCACTAGGGGTTCCTTGTAGTTAAT
GATTAACCCGCCATGCTACTTATCTACGATCTTCGATCCAGACATGATAAGATACATTGATGAGTTTGGA
CAAACCACAACTAGAATGCAGTGAAAAAAATGCTTTATTTGTGAAATTTGTGATGCTATTGCTTTATTTG
TAACCATTATAAGCTGCAATAAACAAGTTAACAACAACAATTGCATTCATTTTATGTTTCAGGTTCAGGG
GGAGGTGTGGGAGGTTTTTTAAAGCAAGTAAAACCTCTACAAATGTGGTATGGCTGATTATGATCTCTAG
TCAAGGCACTATACATCAAATATTCCTTATTAACCCCTTTACAAATTAAAAAGCTAAAGGTACACAATTT
TTGAGCATAGTTATTAATAGCAGACACTCTATGCCTGTGTGGAGTAAGAAAAAACAGTATGTTATGATTA
TAACTGTTATGCCTACTTATAAAGGTTACAGAATATTTTTCCATAATTTTCTTGTATAGCAGTGCAGCTT
TTTCCTTTGTGGTGTAAATAGCAAAGCAAGCAAGAGTTCTATTACTAAACACAGCATGACTCAAAAAACT
TAGCAATTCTGAAGGAAAGTCCTTGGGGTCTTCTACCTTTCTCTTCTTTTTTGGAGGAGTAGAATGTTGA
GAGTCAGCAGTAGCCTCATCATCACTAGATGGCATTTCTTCTGAGCAAAACAGGTTTTCCTCATTAAAGG
CATTCCACCACTGCTCCCATTCATCAGTTCCATAGGTTGGAATCTAAAATACACAAACAATTAGAATCAG
TAGTTTAACACATTATACACTTAAAAATTTTATATTTACCTTAGAGCTTTAAATCTCTGTAGGTAGTTTG
TCCAATTATGTCACACCACAGAAGTAAGGTTCCTTCACAAAGATCCTCTAGCTAGAGTCGCGGCCGCTTA
CACGGCGATCTTTCCGCCCTTCTTGGCCTTTATGAGGATCTCTCTGATTTTTCTTGCGTCGAGTTTTCCG
GTAAGACCTTTCGGTACTTCGTCCACAAACACAACTCCTCCGCGCAACTTTTTCGCGGTTGTTACTTGAC
TGGCGACGTAATCCACGATCTCTTTTTCCGTCATCGTCTTTCCGTGCTCCAAAACAACAACGGCGGCGGG
AAGTTCACCGGCGTCATCGTCGGGAAGACCTGCGACACCTGCGTCGAAGATGTTGGGGTGTTGGAGCAAG
ATGGATTCCAATTCAGCGGGAGCCACCTGATAGCCTTTGTACTTAATCAGAGACTTCAGGCGGTCAACGA
TGAAGAAGTGTTCGTCTTCGTCCCAGTAAGCTATGTCTCCAGAATGTAGCCATCCATCCTTGTCAATCAA
GGCGTTGGTCGCTTCCGGATTGTTTACATAACCGGACATAATCATAGGACCTCTCACACACAGTTCGCCT
CTTTGATTAACGCCCAGCGTTTTCCCGGTATCCAGATCCACAACCTTCGCTTCAAAAAATGGAACAACTT
TACCGACCGCGCCCGGTTTATCATCCCCCTCGGGTGTAATCAGAATAGCTGATGTAGTCTCAGTGAGCCC
ATATCCTTGCCTGATACCTGGCAGATGGAACCTCTTGGCAACCGCTTCCCCGACTTCCTTAGAGAGGGGA
GCGCCACCAGAAGCAATTTCGTGTAAATTAGATAAATCGTATTTGTCAATCAGAGTGCTTTTGGCGAAGA
AGGAGAATAGGGTTGGCACCAGCAGCGCACTTTGAATCTTGTAATCCTGAAGGCTCCTCAGAAACAGCTC
TTCTTCAAATCTATACATTAAGACGACTCGAAATCCACATATCAAATATCCGAGTGTAGTAAACATTCCA
AAACCGTGATGGAATGGAACAACACTTAAAATCGCAGTATCCGGAATGATTTGATTGCCAAAAATAGGAT
CTCTGGCATGCGAGAATCTCACGCAGGCAGTTCTATGAGGCAGAGCGACACCTTTAGGCAGACCAGTAGA
TCCAGAGGAGTTCATGATCAGTGCAATTGTCTTGTCCCTATCGAAGGACTCTGGCACAAAATCGTATTCA
TTAAAACCGGGAGGTAGATGAGATGTGACGAACGTGTACATCGACTGAAATCCCTGGTAATCCGTTTTAG
AATCCATGATAATAATTTTTTGGATGATTGGGAGCTTTTTTTGCACGTTCAAAATTTTTTGCAACCCCTT
TTTGGAAACGAACACCACGGTAGGCTGCGAAATGCCCATACTGTTGAGCAATTCACGTTCATTATAAATG
TCGTTCGCGGGCGCAACTGCAACTCCGATAAATAACGCGCCCAACACCGGCATAAAGAATTGAAGAGAGT
TTTCACTGCATACGACGATTCTGTGATTTGTATTCAGCCCATATCGTTTCATAGCTTCTGCCAACCGAAC
GGACATTTCGAAGTACTCAGCGTAAGTGATGTCCACCTCGATATGTGCATCTGTAAAAGCAATTGTTCCA
GGAACCAGGGCGTATCTCTTCATAGCCTTATGCAGTTGCTCTCCAGCGGTTCCATCTTCCAGCGGATAGA
ATGGCGCCGGGCCTTTCTTTATGTTTTTGGCGTCTTCCATGTCGACTTAGTGGGGTTGATAGGAAAGGTG
ATCTGTGTGCAGAAAGACTCGCTCTAATATACTTCTTTAACCAATAACTGTAGATCATTAACCATACTTA
CCTCGCATTTCATTGGTTCCTACCCCATTACAAAATCATACCATCTTTGCCAAAAAGTTGTTTGACTAAA
TCCCTTGCGTATGTTTGCCATCTGGAGCTGTCCGCGGTCCCCGGGTACCGAGCTCGACTTTCACTTTTCT
CTATCACTGATAGGGAGTGGTAAACTCGACTTTCACTTTTCTCTATCACTGATAGGGAGTGGTAAACTCG
ACTTTCACTTTTCTCTATCACTGATAGGGAGTGGTAAACTCGACTTTCACTTTTCTCTATCACTGATAGG
GAGTGGTAAACTCGACTTTCACTTTTCTCTATCACTGATAGGGAGTGGTAAACTCGACTTTCACTTTTCT
CTATCACTGATAGGGAGTGGTAAACTCGACTTTCACTTTTCTCTATCACTGATAGGGAGTGGTAAACTCG
AGCGTAAGAGCTCGGTACCGCTAGCGCTACAGCTCCAGATGGCAAACATACGCAAGGGATTTAGTCAAAC
AACTTTTTGGCAAAGATGGTATGATTTTGTAATGGGGTAGGAACCAATGAAATGCGAGGTAAGTATGGTT
AATGATCTACAGTTATTGGTTAAAGAAGTATATTAGAGCGAGTCTTTCTGCACACAGATCACCTTTCCTA
TCAACCCCACTAAGAATTCATATGTCTAGACTGGACAAGAGCAAAGTCATAAACTCTGCTCTGGAATTAC
TCAATGAAGTCGGTATCGAAGGCCTGACGACAAGGAAACTCGCTCAAAAGCTGGGAGTTGAGCAGCCTAC
CCTGTACTGGCACGTGAAGAACAAGCGGGCCCTGCTCGATGCCCTGGCAATCGAGATGCTGGACAGGCAT
CATACCCACTTCTGCCCCCTGGAAGGCGAGTCATGGCAAGACTTTCTGCGGAACAACGCCAAGTCATTCC
GCTGTGCTCTCCTCTCACATCGCGACGGGGCTAAAGTGCATCTCGGCACCCGCCCAACAGAGAAACAGTA
CGAAACCCTGGAAAATCAGCTCGCGTTCCTGTGTCAGCAAGGCTTCTCCCTGGAGAACGCACTGTACGCT
CTGTCCGCCGTGGGCCACTTTACACTGGGCTGCGTATTGGAGGATCAGGAGCATCAAGTAGCAAAAGAGG
AAAGAGAGACACCTACCACCGATTCTATGCCCCCACTTCTGAGACAAGCAATTGAGCTGTTCGACCATCA
GGGAGCCGAACCTGCCTTCCTTTTCGGCCTGGAACTAATCATATGTGGCCTGGAGAAACAGCTAAAGTGC
GAAAGCGGCGGGCCGGCCGACGCCCTTGACGATTTTGACTTAGACATGCTCCCAGCCGATGCCCTTGACG
ACTTTGACCTTGATATGCTGCCTGCTGACGCTCTTGACGATTTTGACCTTGACATGCTCCCCGGGTAACT
AAGTAAGGATCCAGACATGATAAGATACATTGATGAGTTTGGACAAACCACAACTAGAATGCAGTGAAAA
AAATGCTTTATTTGTGAAATTTGTGATGCTATTGCTTTATTTGTAACCATTATAAGCTGCAATAAACAAG
TTAACAACAACAATTGCATTCATTTTATGTTTCAGGTTCAGGGGGAGGTGTGGGAGGTTTTTTAAAGCAA
GTAAAACCTCTACAAATGTGGTATGGCTGATTATGATCCTGCAAGCCTCGTCGTCCTGGCCGGACCACGC
TATCTGTGCAAGGTCCCCGGCCCCGGACGCGCGCTCCATGAGCAGAGCGCCCGCCGCCGAGGCGAAGACT
CGGGCGGCGCCCTGCCCGTCCCACCAGGTCAACAGGCGGTAACCGGCCTCTTCATCGGGAATGCGCGCGA
CCTTCAGCATCGCCGGCATGTCCCCCTGGCGGACGGGAAGTATCCAGCTCGACCAAGCTGAAGATCGTAG
ATAAGTAGCATGGCGGGTTAATCATTAACTACAAGGAACCCCTAGTGATGGAGTTGGCCACTCCCTCTCT
GCGCGCTCGCTCGCTCACTGAGGCCGGGCGACCAAAGGTCGCCCGACGCCCGGGCTTTGCCCGGGCGGCC
TCAGTGAGCGAGCGAGCGCGCAGCCTAATTAAGGCCTTAATTAAATCTGGCGTAATCATGGTCATAGCTG
TTTCCTGTGTGAAATTGTTATCCGCTCACAATTCCACACAACATACGAGCCGGAAGCATAAAGTGTAAAG
CCTGGGGTGCCTAATGAGTGAGCTAACTCACATTAATTGCGTTGCGCTCACTGCCCGCTTTCCAGTCGGG
AAACCTGTCGTGCCAGCTGCATTAATGAATCGGCCAACGCGCGGGGAGAGGCGGTTTGCGTATTGGGCGC
TCTTCCGCTTCCTCGCTCACTGACTCGCTGCGCTCGGTCGTTCGGCTGCGGCGAGCGGTATCAGCTCACT
CAAAGGCGGTAATACGGTTATCCACAGAATCAGGGGATAACGCAGGAAAGAACATGTGAGCAAAAGGCCA
GCAAAAGGCCAGGAACCGTAAAAAGGCCGCGTTGCTGGCGTTTTTCCATAGGCTCCGCCCCCCTGACGAG
CATCACAAAAATCGACGCTCAAGTCAGAGGTGGCGAAACCCGACAGGACTATAAAGATACCAGGCGTTTC
CCCCTGGAAGCTCCCTCGTGCGCTCTCCTGTTCCGACCCTGCCGCTTACCGGATACCTGTCCGCCTTTCT
CCCTTCGGGAAGCGTGGCGCTTTCTCATAGCTCACGCTGTAGGTATCTCAGTTCGGTGTAGGTCGTTCGC
TCCAAGCTGGGCTGTGTGCACGAACCCCCCGTTCAGCCCGACCGCTGCGCCTTATCCGGTAACTATCGTC
TTGAGTCCAACCCGGTAAGACACGACTTATCGCCACTGGCAGCAGCCACTGGTAACAGGATTAGCAGAGC
GAGGTATGTAGGCGGTGCTACAGAGTTCTTGAAGTGGTGGCCTAACTACGGCTACACTAGAAGAACAGTA
TTTGGTATCTGCGCTCTGCTGAAGCCAGTTACCTTCGGAAAAAGAGTTGGTAGCTCTTGATCCGGCAAAC
AAACCACCGCTGGTAGCGGTGGTTTTTTTGTTTGCAAGCAGCAGATTACGCGCAGAAAAAAAGGATCTCA
AGAAGATCCTTTGATCTTTTCTACGGGGTCTGACGCTCAGTGGAACGAAAACTCACGTTAAGGGATTTTG
GTCATGAGATTATCAAAAAGGATCTTCACCTAGATCCTTTTAAATTAAAAATGAAGTTTTAAATCAATCT
AAAGTATATATGAGTAAACTTGGTCTGACAGTTACCAATGCTTAATCAGTGAGGCACCTATCTCAGCGAT
CTGTCTATTTCGTTCATCCATAGTTGCCTGACTCCCCGTCGTGTAGATAACTACGATACGGGAGGGCTTA
CCATCTGGCCCCAGTGCTGCAATGATACCGCGAGACCCACGCTCACCGGCTCCAGATTTATCAGCAATAA
ACCAGCCAGCCGGAAGGGCCGAGCGCAGAAGTGGTCCTGCAACTTTATCCGCCTCCATCCAGTCTATTAA
TTGTTGCCGGGAAGCTAGAGTAAGTAGTTCGCCAGTTAATAGTTTGCGCAACGTTGTTGCCATTGCTACA
GGCATCGTGGTGTCACGCTCGTCGTTTGGTATGGCTTCATTCAGCTCCGGTTCCCAACGATCAAGGCGAG
TTACATGATCCCCCATGTTGTGCAAAAAAGCGGTTAGCTCCTTCGGTCCTCCGATCGTTGTCAGAAGTAA
GTTGGCCGCAGTGTTATCACTCATGGTTATGGCAGCACTGCATAATTCTCTTACTGTCATGCCATCCGTA
AGATGCTTTTCTGTGACTGGTGAGTACTCAACCAAGTCATTCTGAGAATAGTGTATGCGGCGACCGAGTT
GCTCTTGCCCGGCGTCAATACGGGATAATACCGCGCCACATAGCAGAACTTTAAAAGTGCTCATCATTGG
AAAACGTTCTTCGGGGCGAAAACTCTCAAGGATCTTACCGCTGTTGAGATCCAGTTCGATGTAACCCACT
CGTGCACCCAACTGATCTTCAGCATCTTTTACTTTCACCAGCGTTTCTGGGTGAGCAAAAACAGGAAGGC
AAAATGCCGCAAAAAAGGGAATAAGGGCGACACGGAAATGTTGAATACTCATACTCTTCCTTTTTCAATA
TTATTGAAGCATTTATCAGGGTTATTGTCTCATGAGCGGATACATATTTGAATGTATTTAGAAAAATAAA
CAAATAGGGGTTCCGCGCACATTTCCCCGAAAAGTGCCACCTAAATTGTAAGCGTTAATATTTTGTTAAA
ATTCGCGTTAAATTTTTGTTAAATCAGCTCATTTTTTAACCAATAGGCCGAAATCGGCAAAATCCCTTAT
AAATCAAAAGAATAGACCGAGATAGGGT
[37 nt withheld, positions 7169-7205]
AAAGAACGTGGACTCCAACGTCAAAGG
[49 nt withheld, positions 7233-7281]
T
[91 nt withheld, positions 7283-7373]
G
[124 nt withheld, positions 7375-7498]
CCCATTCGCCATTCAGGCTGCGCAACTGTTGGGAAGGGCGATCGGTGCGGGCCTCTTCGCTATTACGCCA
GCTGGCGAAAGGGGGATGTGCTGCAAGGCGATTAAGTTGGGTAACGCCAGGGTTTTCCCAGTCACGACGT
TGTAAAACGACGGCCAGTGAATTAGGTTAATTAAGG
Features (pLannotate 1.2.2; 24 found; start..end, strand, type, name):
    175..309     -  polyA_signal   SV40 poly(A) signal: SV40 polyadenylation signal
    332..415     -  CDS            large T antigen (fragment): large T antigen from SV40 (simian virus 40)
    734..754     -  CDS            SV40 NLS: nuclear localization signal of SV40 (simian virus 40) large T antigen
    884..949     -  intron         small t intron: SV40 (simian virus 40) small t antigen intron
    951..1025    -  CDS            small t antigen (fragment): SV40 (simian virus 40) small t antigen
   1048..2700    -  CDS            luciferase: firefly luciferase; luc+; enhanced luc+ version of the luciferase gene
   2908..2927    -  misc_feature   MCS (fragment): pUC18/19 multiple cloning site
   2938..3208    -  protein_bind   tetracycline response element: contains seven copies of the tetracycline operator tetO tetracycline repressor TetR
   3452..4149    +  CDS            rtTA3 (fragment): reverse tetracycline transactivator 3 activates expression from Tet-responsive promoters in the presence of doxycycline
   4079..4189    +  CDS            VP48: 3 tandem repeats of the minimal activation domain of herpes simplex virus VP16 (Cheng et al., 2013)
   4208..4342    -  polyA_signal   SV40 poly(A) signal: SV40 polyadenylation signal
   4365..4448    -  CDS            large T antigen (fragment): large T antigen from SV40 (simian virus 40)
   4442..4672    -  CDS            str (fragment): STR_KLEPN - Protein inferred from homology: Swiss-Prot protein existence level 3. The aminoglycoside phosphotransferases achieve inactivation of their antibiotic substrates by phosphorylation. From Klebsiella pneumoniae.
   4724..4854    +  repeat_region  AAV2 ITR (fragment): inverted terminal repeat of adeno-associated virus serotype 2 inverted
   4915..4931    -  protein_bind   lac operator: The lac repressor binds to the lac operator to inhibit transcription in E. coli. This inhibition can be relieved by adding lactose or isopropyl-β-D-thiogalactopyranoside (IPTG). lac repressor encoded by lacI
   4939..4969    -  promoter       lac promoter: promoter for the E. coli lac operon
   4984..5005    -  protein_bind   CAP binding site: CAP binding activates transcription in the presence of cAMP. E. coli catabolite activator protein
   5018..5110    -  CDS            lacI (fragment): lac repressor; lacI; The lac repressor binds to the lac operator to inhibit transcription in E. coli. This inhibition can be relieved by adding lactose or isopropyl-β-D-thiogalactopyranoside (IPTG).
   5293..5881    -  rep_origin     ori: high-copy-number ColE1/pMB1/pBR322/pUC origin of replication
   6052..6912    -  CDS            AmpR: β-lactamase; bla; confers resistance to ampicillin, carbenicillin, and related antibiotics
   6913..7017    -  promoter       AmpR promoter: bla
   7070..7498    -  rep_origin     f1 ori (sequence partly withheld): f1 bacteriophage origin of replication; arrow indicates direction of (+) strand synthesis
   7503..7660    -  CDS            lacZα (fragment): LacZα fragment of β-galactosidase; lacZ fragment
   7674..130     -  repeat_region  AAV2 ITR (fragment) (across the origin): inverted terminal repeat of adeno-associated virus serotype 2 inverted
