[The description below was written by a language model from this plasmid's Addgene catalogue record and pLannotate feature annotations shown in this document.]
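Description:
pAAV-Tetoffbidir-Alb-luc is an AAV transfer plasmid of about 7.7 kb, derived from a Tet-On vector (pAAV-Tetbidir-Alb-luc) that the depositors converted to a Tet-Off configuration. It is maintained in E. coli through a high-copy ColE1/pUC origin with ampicillin selection (AmpR), and the backbone also carries an f1 origin and remnants of a lac/lacZα cloning region. Two AAV2 inverted terminal repeats flank the expression cassette, providing the signals for replication and packaging of the intervening DNA into recombinant AAV particles. The associated work describes a liver-specific AAV8 vector.

Between the ITRs lies a bidirectional arrangement centred on a tetracycline response element with seven tetO repeats. In one direction it drives firefly luciferase (the luc+ version, 1653 bp, cloned between SalI and NotI), followed by SV40 small t intron and SV40 poly(A) sequences. In the other direction lies a tetracycline-controlled transactivator with a VP16-derived minimal activation domain and its own SV40 poly(A). The automated annotation labels this coding sequence as an rtTA3 fragment, but the record states it is the Tet-Off transactivator, which is closely related in sequence. The catalogue lists albumin as the promoter, presumably giving hepatocyte-restricted expression, although no albumin element is annotated in either feature table. In a Tet-Off system the transactivator binds tetO and activates transcription in the absence of doxycycline, so adding the drug shuts reporter expression down.

The construct serves as a luciferase reporter for evaluating liver-directed, drug-repressible AAV expression, developed in the context of insulin gene therapy for diabetes. The sequenced and depositor-assembled records differ slightly in length and show the bacterial backbone in opposite orientations. The depositors report that the discrepancies in the backbone should not affect function.
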