Addgene plasmid #164078: pAAV-Tetoffbidir -Alb-luc
Purpose: AAV vector with bidirectional promoter controls expression firefly Luciferase with TRE and Tet-off transactivator
Depositing lab: Shu Uin Gan. Depositing organization: National University of Singapore. Publication: Development of a liver-specific Tet-off AAV8 vector for improved safety of insulin gene therapy for diabetes. Gan SU, Fu Z, Sia KC, Kon OL, Calne R, Lee KO. J Gene Med. 2019 Jan;21(1):e3067. doi: 10.1002/jgm.3067. Epub 2019 Jan 20. PubMed 30592790.
Backbone
  Vector backbone: pAAV‐Tetbidir‐Alb‐luc
  Backbone manufacturer: Dr Gloria Gonzalez‐Aseguinolaza
  Backbone size w/o insert (bp): 6000
  Total vector size (bp): 7660
  Modifications to backbone: Convert tet-on to tet-off
  Vector type: AAV
Growth in bacteria
  Bacterial resistance: Ampicillin, 100 μg/mL
  Growth temperature: 30°C
  Growth strain: NEB Stable
  Copy number: Unknown
Gene/Insert
  Gene/Insert name: Firefly Luciferase
  Species: Firefly
  Insert size (bp): 1653
  Promoter: Albumin
  Cloning method: Restriction Enzyme; 5′ cloning site SalI (not destroyed); 3′ cloning site NotI (not destroyed)
  Sequencing primers: 5′ catacgcaagggatttagtcaaac
Resource information
  A portion of this plasmid was derived from a plasmid made by: already present in the vector obtained from Dr Gloria Gonzalez‐Aseguinolaza. We modified from the vector from Tet-On to Tet-Off.
Terms and licenses: Academic/Nonprofit Terms; Industry Terms: Not Available to Industry
Depositor comments: Addgene QC NGS analysis identified a few sequence discrepancies in the plasmid backbone. The depositing laboratory has confirmed that these should not impact function.
How to cite: pAAV-Tetoffbidir -Alb-luc was a gift from Shu Uin Gan (Addgene plasmid # 164078 ; http://n2t.net/addgene:164078 ; RRID:Addgene_164078)
